Addgene plasmid #16552: pHRCMV 14-3-3 sigma
Depositing lab: Bert Vogelstein. Depositing organization: Johns Hopkins University and School of Medicine. Publication: 14-3-3 sigma is a p53-regulated inhibitor of G2/M progression. Hermeking H, Lengauer C, Polyak K, He TC, Zhang L, Thiagalingam S, Kinzler KW, Vogelstein B. Mol Cell. 1997 Dec . 1(1):3-11. 10.1016/S1097-2765(00)80002-7 PubMed 9659898.
Backbone
  Vector backbone: pHRCMV
  Backbone manufacturer: Vogelstein Lab
  Backbone size w/o insert (bp): 7462
  Vector type: Mammalian Expression, Adenoviral
Growth in bacteria
  Bacterial resistance: Kanamycin, 50 μg/mL
  Growth temperature: 37°C
  Growth strain: DH10B
  Copy number: High Copy
Gene/Insert
  Gene/Insert name: 14-3-3 sigma
  Species: H. sapiens (human)
  Insert size (bp): 849
  Entrez Gene: SFN (a.k.a. YWHAS)
  Cloning method: Restriction Enzyme; 5′ cloning site KpnI (not destroyed); 3′ cloning site EcoRV (destroyed during cloning)
  Sequencing primers: 5′ CMV-F
Terms and licenses: Academic/Nonprofit Terms; Industry Terms: Not Available to Industry
How to cite: pHRCMV 14-3-3 sigma was a gift from Bert Vogelstein (Addgene plasmid # 16552 ; http://n2t.net/addgene:16552 ; RRID:Addgene_16552)
