[The description below was written by a language model from this plasmid's Addgene catalogue record.]
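Description:
pHRCMV 14-3-3 sigma is a mammalian expression and adenoviral-type plasmid built on the pHRCMV backbone, a vector of about 7.5 kb before insertion. It is maintained in E. coli as a high-copy plasmid under kanamycin selection. The record does not specify the origin of replication, and no feature table is provided, so the detailed layout of the backbone, including any adenoviral sequences, recombination arms, polyadenylation signal or mammalian selection marker, cannot be described from the available information.

The payload is the human 14-3-3 sigma coding sequence (gene symbol SFN, also known as YWHAS), an insert of roughly 850 bp cloned by restriction digestion between a KpnI site at the 5′ end, which is retained, and an EcoRV site at the 3′ end, which was destroyed during cloning. The promoter is not listed explicitly, but the backbone name and the use of a CMV forward primer for sequencing into the 5′ end of the insert indicate that expression is driven by the cytomegalovirus immediate-early promoter, a strong constitutive promoter in most mammalian cells. No epitope tags, fusion partners or reporters are recorded.

The adenoviral classification suggests the plasmid can serve as a transfer vector for generating recombinant adenovirus carrying the CMV-driven 14-3-3 sigma cassette, as well as for direct transfection, though the record does not describe how it is used. It comes from work identifying 14-3-3 sigma as a p53-regulated inhibitor of G2/M progression, so its expected use is overexpressing this protein in human cells to study cell-cycle arrest and the p53 response.
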