>Addgene plasmid #16552 | pHRCMV 14-3-3 sigma | addgene partial sequence | sequence record 23138 | CMV-F 5'-CGCAAATGGGCGGTAGGCGTG-3'
CGTGGGGNNTTAGCAGAGCTGGTTTGTGAACCGTCAGATCCGCTAGAGATCTGGTACCTAATACGACTCA
CTATAGGGCGACCACCATGGAGAGAGCCAGTCTGATCCAGAAGGCCAAGCTGGCAGAGCAGGCCGAACGC
TATGAGGACATGGCAGCCTTCATGAAAGGCGCCGTGGAGAAGGGCGAGGAGCTCTCCTGCGAAGAGCGAA
ACCTGCTCTCAGTAGCCTATAAGAACGTGGTGGGCGGCCAGAGGGCTGCCTGGAGGGTGCTGTCCAGTAT
TGAGCAGAAAAGCAACGAGGAGGGCTCGGAGGAGAAGGGGCCCGAGGTGCGTGAGTACCGGGAGAAGGTG
GAGACTGAGCTCCAGGGCGTGTGCGACACCGTGCTGGGCCTGCTGGACAGCCACCTCATCAAGGAGGCCG
GGGACGCCGAGAGCCGGGTCTTCTACCTGAAGATGAAGGGTGACTACTACCGCTACCTGGCCGAGGTGGC
CACCGGTGACGACAAGAAGCGCATCATTGACTCAGCCCGGTCAGCCTACCAGGAGGCCATGGACATCAGC
AAGAAGGAGATGCCGCCCACCAACCCCATCCGCCTGGGCCTGGCCCTGAACTTTTCCGTCTTCCACTACG
AGATCNCCACANAGCCCCGAGGAGGCCATCTCTCTGGCCAAGACCACTTTTCACGAGGCCATGGCTGATC
TGCACACCCTCAGCGAGGACTCCTACAAAGACAGCACCCTCATCATGCAGCTGCTGCGAGACACCTGACA
CTGTGGACGGCCAAAACCCCGGGAAAANGGGGCNAAGGTNCCCAGGACCCCCA
